Addgene plasmid #180686: pMYT033
Purpose: Encodes MET17 as a yeast Vector selectable marker to be used in the Ellis MYT system
Depositing lab: Tom Ellis. Depositing organization: Imperial College London. Publication: A Multiplex MoClo Toolkit for Extensive and Flexible Engineering of Saccharomyces cerevisiae. Shaw WM, Khalil AS, Ellis T. ACS Synth Biol. 2023 Nov 6. doi: 10.1021/acssynbio.3c00423. PubMed 37930278.
Backbone
  Vector backbone: pYTK001
  Backbone manufacturer: John Dueber
  Vector type: Synthetic Biology
Growth in bacteria
  Bacterial resistance: Chloramphenicol, 25 μg/mL
  Growth temperature: 37°C
  Growth strain: DH5alpha
  Copy number: High Copy
Gene/Insert
  Gene/Insert name: MET17
  Species: S. cerevisiae (budding yeast)
  Cloning method: Restriction Enzyme; 5′ cloning site Unknown (unknown if destroyed)
Terms and licenses: Academic/Nonprofit Terms; Industry Terms: Not Available to Industry
How to cite: pMYT033 was a gift from Tom Ellis (Addgene plasmid # 180686 ; http://n2t.net/addgene:180686 ; RRID:Addgene_180686)
