[The description below was written by a language model from this plasmid's Addgene catalogue record and pLannotate feature annotations shown in this document.]
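Description:
pMYT033 is a small (about 3.3 kb) synthetic-biology part plasmid from the Multiplex Yeast Toolkit (MYT), a modular cloning (MoClo) system for engineering Saccharomyces cerevisiae. It is built on the pYTK001 part-entry backbone of the Yeast Toolkit. The plasmid is a bacterial storage vector rather than a yeast-replicating one. It carries a high-copy ColE1/pUC-type origin for propagation in E. coli and a chloramphenicol acetyltransferase (cat) gene with its native promoter, followed by a lambda t0 terminator, for chloramphenicol selection. The annotated features include no yeast origin, centromere or integration homology.

The payload is the S. cerevisiae MET17 gene (also known as MET15 or MET25). The full coding sequence is annotated on the reverse strand, immediately downstream of a fragment of its own methionine-repressible MET17 promoter, which spans the numbering origin of the circular sequence. MET17 is needed for the biosynthesis of sulfur-containing amino acids, so it serves as an auxotrophic marker that complements met17/met15 deletion strains and allows selection on medium lacking methionine. No yeast terminator is annotated downstream of the coding sequence, although the unannotated flanking sequence may contain native 3′ sequence. The record also does not state the cloning sites or the overhangs that flank the part.

According to the record, the plasmid supplies MET17 as a vector selectable-marker part. It is meant to be combined with other toolkit parts, such as promoters, coding sequences, terminators and yeast origins or integration arms, to build yeast expression or integration vectors that use methionine prototrophy for selection.
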