Features (pLannotate 1.2.2; 6 found; start..end, strand, type, name):
    115..703     -  rep_origin     ori: high-copy-number ColE1/pMB1/pBR322/pUC origin of replication
    787..884     +  promoter       cat promoter: promoter of the E. coli cat gene encoding chloramphenicol acetyltransferase
    885..1541    +  CDS            cat: CAT_ECOLX - Experimental evidence at protein level: Swiss-Prot protein existence level 1. This enzyme is an effector of chloramphenicol resistance in bacteria. From Escherichia coli. This protein is used as a marker in many commonly used cloning vectors, such as pACYC184.
   1615..1649    +  terminator     lambda t0 terminator: minimal transcription terminator from phage lambda (Scholtissek and Grosse, 1987)
   1720..3051    -  CDS            MET17: CYSD_YEAST - Also known as MET15 From Saccharomyces cerevisiae (strain ATCC 204508 / S288c) (Baker's yeast).
   3052..3       -  promoter       MET17 promoter (fragment) (across the origin): S. cerevisiae MET17; expression is repressed by methionine; MET15; MET25
>Addgene plasmid #180686 | pMYT033 | addgene full sequence | sequence record 369373 | Addgene NGS Result
GCGTGTAATGTCTTCACGGTTATCCACAGAATCAGGGGATAACGCAGGAAAGAACATGTGAGCAAAAGGC
CAGCAAAAGGCCAGGAACCGTAAAAAGGCCGCGTTGCTGGCGTTTTTCCATAGGCTCCGCCCCCCTGACG
AGCATCACAAAAATCGACGCTCAAGTCAGAGGTGGCGAAACCCGACAGGACTATAAAGATACCAGGCGTT
TCCCCCTGGAAGCTCCCTCGTGCGCTCTCCTGTTCCGACCCTGCCGCTTACCGGATACCTGTCCGCCTTT
CTCCCTTCGGGAAGCGTGGCGCTTTCTCATAGCTCACGCTGTAGGTATCTCAGTTCGGTGTAGGTCGTTC
GCTCCAAGCTGGGCTGTGTGCACGAACCCCCCGTTCAGCCCGACCGCTGCGCCTTATCCGGTAACTATCG
TCTTGAGTCCAACCCGGTAAGACACGACTTATCGCCACTGGCAGCAGCCACTGGTAACAGGATTAGCAGA
GCGAGGTATGTAGGCGGTGCTACAGAGTTCTTGAAGTGGTGGCCTAACTACGGCTACACTAGAAGAACAG
TATTTGGTATCTGCGCTCTGCTGAAGCCAGTTACCTTCGGAAAAAGAGTTGGTAGCTCTTGATCCGGCAA
ACAAACCACCGCTGGTAGCGGTGGTTTTTTTGTTTGCAAGCAGCAGATTACGCGCAGAAAAAAAGGATCT
CAAGAAGATCCTTTGATCTTTTCTACGGGGTCTGACGCTCAGTGGAACGAAAACTCACGTTAAGGGATTT
TGGTCATGATTGATCGGGCACGTAAGAGGTTCCAACTTTCACCATAATGAAATAAGATCACTACCGGGCG
TATTTTTTGAGTTATCGAGATTTTCAGGAGCTAAGGAAGCTAAAATGGAGAAAAAAATCACTGGATATAC
CACCGTTGATATATCCCAATGGCATCGTAAAGAACATTTTGAGGCATTTCAGTCAGTTGCTCAATGTACC
TATAACCAGACCGTTCAGCTGGATATTACGGCCTTTTTAAAGACCGTAAAGAAAAATAAGCACAAGTTTT
ATCCGGCCTTTATTCACATTCTTGCCCGCCTGATGAATGCTCATCCGGAATTTCGTATGGCAATGAAAGA
CGGTGAGCTGGTGATATGGGATAGTGTTCACCCTTGTTACACCGTTTTCCATGAGCAAACTGAAACGTTT
TCATCGCTCTGGAGTGAATACCACGACGATTTCCGGCAGTTTCTACACATATATTCGCAAGATGTGGCGT
GTTACGGTGAAAACCTGGCCTATTTCCCTAAAGGGTTTATTGAGAATATGTTTTTCGTTTCAGCCAATCC
CTGGGTGAGTTTCACCAGTTTTGATTTAAACGTGGCCAATATGGACAACTTCTTCGCCCCCGTTTTCACC
ATGGGCAAATATTATACGCAAGGCGACAAGGTGCTGATGCCGCTGGCGATTCAGGTTCATCATGCCGTTT
GTGATGGCTTCCATGTCGGCAGAATGCTTAATGAATTACAACAGTACTGCGATGAGTGGCAGGGCGGGGC
GTAATTTGATATCGAGCTCGCTTGGACTCCTGTTGATAGATCCAGTAATGACCTCAGAACTCCATCTGGA
TTTGTTCAGAACGCTCGGTTGCCGCCGGGCGTTTTTTATTGGTGAAGACATACTCCTTGTGAGAGAAAGT
AGGTTTATACATAATTTTACAACTCATTACGCACACTCATGGTTTTTGGCCAGCGAAAACAGTTTCAAAA
GATTGCTGGAAGTCTGCAATAATGTCATCAATAAATTCGATACCAACAGAGACACGAATTAAGTCCTTGG
TAACACCAGATGCCAACTTTTCTTTGTCATTTAATTGTTTGTGGGTAGTGAAGTATGGAGCAATGACTAA
GGTCTTGGCATCACCAACATTGGCCAAGTTAGAGGCAAGCTTTAAATTGTCAACAACTTGAGCACCAGAA
AGTTTGAATGGGTCAGTTTCCTTGTCGGCATTTGGTAAGTCTTTTACACCGAAAGATAAGACACCACCGA
AACCGTTAGATAGATACTTCTTAGCATTTTCATGATGAGAATGAGATGCTAAACCAGGGTATGAAACCCA
AGATACGTATGGGGATTGTTCTAACCATTTGGCTAACTTCAATGCATTTTCACCGTGTCTTTCAGCTCTC
AAAGATAATGTTTCAACACCTTGTAGTAGCAAGAAAGAGGCAAATGGGTTCATCAATGGACCCAAATCTC
TTAATAGTTCAGTTCTAACATGAACGATGTATGCCAAGTTACCGTAGGCTTCATTGTAGATAGTACCGTG
ATATCCTTCGGCAGGTTGAGAGAATTGAGGGAACTTTTCTGGGTAGTCCTTCCATGGGAACTTACCAGAG
TCAACAATAATACCACCGATAGTAGTACCATGACCACCAATCCATTTGGTAGCAGAATGTGTTACAATAT
CAGCACCGTATTTAATTGGCTGACAGAAGTAACCACCGGCACCAAATGTGTTGTCAACGACAACTGGAAT
ACCGTGTTTGTGAGCAATTGCAACAATTTTTTCAAAATCCGGAACATTGTACTTTGGATTACCAATGGTT
TCCAAATAAACAGCCTTGGTTCTTTCATCAAAGACCTTTTCAAATTCTTCTGGATTGTCACCTTCAACAA
ATCTAGCCTCGATACCAAATCTTTTGAACGAGATTTTGAACTGGTTATAAGTACCACCGTATAAGTAAGA
AGTGGAAACGATGTTGTCACCAGTGTGTGCCAAACCTTGGATGGCAAGGGTTTGAGCGGCTTGACCGGAG
GAAACAGCCAAAGCAGCAGCACCACCTTCTAAAGCAGCAATTCTTTCTTCCAAAACATTACTGGTTGGGT
TTTGGAAACGGGAATAGACGTAACCTGGAACTTCAAGACCAAACAATTGCGAACCATGCTTAGAGTTTTC
GAAAACATAAGAAGTGGTGGCGTAAATTGGTACAGCTCTGGATCTGTGAGCATTGTCACCAGGGTTCTCT
TGGCCGGCGTGTAGTTGAACAGTATCGAAATGAGATGGCATTGTATGGATGGGGGTAATAGAATTGTATC
TATGTATCTGACGACCCTGTATTACACGAAGGAAATAGTAGATGAAAAGACAAGAGAGCAAGAAAAAGGA
AAAACTTCCTTTCTAACAGACGCTTTACTTAACCTTATATATATCTTATTTTTTTCATCGAGCGTGTTCA
ATTGGACAAGGTGCCACCTTTTCGACACTTCGGTTATTATGTTACACAGTTTTCATGAGGATG
